Addgene plasmid #197486: pHTN-Halo-TEV-ATG3_T244A
Purpose: Mammalian Expression of human ATG3 T244A
Depositing lab: James Hurley. Depositing organization: University of California, Berkeley.
Backbone
  Vector backbone: pHTN
  Vector type: Mammalian Expression
Growth in bacteria
  Bacterial resistance: Ampicillin, 100 μg/mL
  Growth temperature: 37°C
  Growth strain: DH5alpha
  Copy number: High Copy
Gene/Insert
  Gene/Insert name: ATG3
  Species: H. sapiens (human)
  Mutation: T244A
  Entrez Gene: ATG3 (a.k.a. APG3, APG3-LIKE, APG3L, PC3-96, hApg3)
  Tag / fusion protein: Halo (N terminal on insert)
  Cloning method: Restriction Enzyme; 5′ cloning site Unknown (unknown if destroyed); 3′ cloning site Unknown (unknown if destroyed)
Terms and licenses: Academic/Nonprofit Terms; Industry Terms: Not Available to Industry
How to cite: pHTN-Halo-TEV-ATG3_T244A was a gift from James Hurley (Addgene plasmid # 197486 ; http://n2t.net/addgene:197486 ; RRID:Addgene_197486)
