[The description below was written by a language model from this plasmid's Addgene catalogue record and pLannotate feature annotations shown in this document.]
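Description:
pHTN-Halo-TEV-ATG3_T244A is a mammalian expression plasmid of about 7 kb built on the pHTN backbone, encoding human ATG3 carrying a T244A substitution and fused at its N terminus to HaloTag. It is propagated in E. coli as a high-copy plasmid through a ColE1/pUC-type origin and selected with ampicillin via the β-lactamase gene. A ColE1-derived cer site is also present, which helps keep the plasmid in monomeric form. For selection in mammalian cells, the backbone carries a separate cassette in which the SV40 enhancer/early promoter drives the neo (nptII) gene, followed by a synthetic polyadenylation signal, allowing G418-type selection of stable transfectants.

The expression unit begins with the CMV immediate early enhancer and promoter, followed by a chimeric β-globin/immunoglobulin intron that generally improves transcript processing and expression. A T7 promoter lies just upstream of the coding region, which could support in vitro transcription. The open reading frame consists of HaloTag, a modified bacterial dehalogenase that bonds covalently to chloroalkane ligands, then a TEV protease recognition site, then ATG3; an SV40 poly(A) signal is annotated downstream. The arrangement allows the fusion to be labelled with fluorescent ligands or captured on chloroalkane resin, with TEV cleavage releasing ATG3 from the tag. Several short fragment annotations around the cassette (SET1, T7 terminator, large T antigen, M13 ori, bom, tnpA) appear to be backbone remnants or partial matches rather than functional parts.

ATG3 is the E2-like enzyme that conjugates ATG8-family proteins to phosphatidylethanolamine during autophagy. The record gives the purpose only as mammalian expression of the T244A mutant and does not state the rationale for the mutation.
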