Features (pLannotate 1.2.2; 21 found; start..end, strand, type, name):
     73..450     +  enhancer       CMV enhancer: human cytomegalovirus immediate early enhancer
    452..651     +  promoter       CMV promoter: human cytomegalovirus (CMV) immediate early promoter
    790..922     +  intron         chimeric intron: chimera between introns from human β-globin and immunoglobulin heavy chain genes
    966..984     +  promoter       T7 promoter: promoter for bacteriophage T7 RNA polymerase
   1000..1890    +  CDS            HaloTag®: modified bacterial dehalogenase that forms covalent bonds with chloroalkane derivatives
   1903..1923    +  CDS            TEV site: tobacco etch virus (TEV) protease recognition and cleavage site
   1954..2895    +  CDS            ATG3: ATG3_HUMAN - Also known as APG3, APG3L. Experimental evidence at protein level: Swiss-Prot protein existence level 1. E2 conjugating enzyme required for the cytoplasm to vacuole transport (Cvt), autophagy, and mitochondrial homeostasis. Responsible for the E2-like covalent binding of phosphatidylethanolamine to the C- terminal Gly of ATG8-like proteins (GABARAP, GABARAPL1, GABARAPL2 or MAP1LC3A). The ATG12-ATG5 conjugate plays a role of an E3 and promotes the transfer of ATG8-like proteins from ATG3 to phosphatidylethanolamine (PE). This step is required for the membrane association of ATG8-li
   2909..2934    +  CDS            SET1 (fragment): solubility-enhancement tag derived from T7 phage gene 10B
   2942..2958    +  terminator     T7 terminator (fragment): transcription terminator for bacteriophage T7 RNA polymerase
   2978..3099    -  polyA_signal   SV40 poly(A) signal: SV40 polyadenylation signal
   3122..3190    -  CDS            large T antigen (fragment): large T antigen from SV40 (simian virus 40)
   3195..3227    +  rep_origin     M13 ori (fragment): M13 bacteriophage origin of replication; arrow indicates direction of (+) strand synthesis
   3228..3279    -  misc_feature   bom (fragment): basis of mobility region from pBR322
   3344..3701    +  promoter       SV40 promoter: SV40 enhancer and early promoter
   3752..4543    +  CDS            neo: KKA2_KLEPN - Also known as kan, nptII. Experimental evidence at protein level: Swiss-Prot protein existence level 1. Resistance to kanamycin, neomycin, paromomycin, ribostamycin, butirosin and gentamicin B. From Klebsiella pneumoniae.
   4610..4658    +  polyA_signal   poly(A) signal: synthetic polyadenylation signal
   4679..4771    -  CDS            tnpA (fragment): TN5P_ECOLX - Also known as tnp. Experimental evidence at protein level: Swiss-Prot protein existence level 1. Mediates transposition of transposon Tn5 by a 'cut and paste' mechanism. First, the monomeric transposase binds the 19 bp inverted DNA repeats flanking the transposon. Then, dimerization of the DNA- bound transposase creates a synaptic DNA complex. After nicking of the first DNA strand, excision of the transposon proceeds through a series of intermediates. The transposase then mediates the insertion of the transposon at a new site by strand transfer. The activity of the wild- type tran
   4814..4918    +  promoter       AmpR promoter: bla
   4919..5779    +  CDS            AmpR: β-lactamase; bla; confers resistance to ampicillin, carbenicillin, and related antibiotics
   5937..6525    -  rep_origin     ori: high-copy-number ColE1/pMB1/pBR322/pUC origin of replication
   6641..6924    +  misc_feature   cer region: ColE1-derived recombination site that helps to maintain plasmids as monomers
>Addgene plasmid #197486 | pHTN-Halo-TEV-ATG3_T244A | addgene full sequence | sequence record 389126 | Addgene NGS Result
TTGCATACGTTGTATCTATATCATAATATGTACATTTATATTGGCTCATGTCCAATATGACCGCCATGTT
GGCATTGATTATTGACTAGTTATTAATAGTAATCAATTACGGGGTCATTAGTTCATAGCCCATATATGGA
GTTCCGCGTTACATAACTTACGGTAAATGGCCCGCCTGGCTGACCGCCCAACGACCCCCGCCCATTGACG
TCAATAATGACGTATGTTCCCATAGTAACGCCAATAGGGACTTTCCATTGACGTCAATGGGTGGAGTATT
TACGGTAAACTGCCCACTTGGCAGTACATCAAGTGTATCATATGCCAAGTCCGCCCCCTATTGACGTCAA
TGACGGTAAATGGCCCGCCTGGCATTATGCCCAGTACATGACCTTACGGGACTTTCCTACTTGGCAGTAC
ATCTACGTATTAGTCATCGCTATTACCATGGTGATGCGGTTTTGGCAGTACACCAATGGGCGTGGATAGC
GGTTTGACTCACGGGGATTTCCAAGTCTCCACCCCATTGACGTCAATGGGAGTTTGTTTTGGCACCAAAA
TCAACGGGACTTTCCAAAATGTCGTAATAACCCCGCCCCGTTGACGCAAATGGGCGGTAGGCGTGTACGG
TGGGAGGTCTATATAAGCAGAGCTGGTTTAGTGAACCGTCAGATCACTAGAAGCTTTATTGCGGTAGTTT
ATCACAGTTAAATTGCTAACGCAGTCAGTGCTTCTGACACAACAGTCTCGAACTTAAGCTGCAGAAGTTG
GTCGTGAGGCACTGGGCAGGTAAGTATCAAGGTTACAAGACAGGTTTAAGGAGACCAATAGAAACTGGGC
TTGTCGAGACAGAGAAGACTCTTGCGTTTCTGATAGGCACCTATTGGTCTTACTGACATCCACTTTGCCT
TTCTCTCCACAGGTGTCCACTCCCAGTTCAATTACAGCTCTTAAGGCTAGAGTATTAATACGACTCACTA
TAGGGCTAGCAAAGCCACCATGGCAGAAATCGGTACTGGCTTTCCATTCGACCCCCATTATGTGGAAGTC
CTGGGCGAGCGCATGCACTACGTCGATGTTGGTCCGCGCGATGGCACCCCTGTGCTGTTCCTGCACGGTA
ACCCGACCTCCTCCTACGTGTGGCGCAACATCATCCCGCATGTTGCACCGACCCATCGCTGCATTGCTCC
AGACCTGATCGGTATGGGCAAATCCGACAAACCAGACCTGGGTTATTTCTTCGACGACCACGTCCGCTTC
ATGGATGCCTTCATCGAAGCCCTGGGTCTGGAAGAGGTCGTCCTGGTCATTCACGACTGGGGCTCCGCTC
TGGGTTTCCACTGGGCCAAGCGCAATCCAGAGCGCGTCAAAGGTATTGCATTTATGGAGTTCATCCGCCC
TATCCCGACCTGGGACGAATGGCCAGAATTTGCCCGCGAGACCTTCCAGGCCTTCCGCACCACCGACGTC
GGCCGCAAGCTGATCATCGATCAGAACGTTTTTATCGAGGGTACGCTGCCGATGGGTGTCGTCCGCCCGC
TGACTGAAGTCGAGATGGACCATTACCGCGAGCCGTTCCTGAATCCTGTTGACCGCGAGCCACTGTGGCG
CTTCCCAAACGAGCTGCCAATCGCCGGTGAGCCAGCGAACATCGTCGCGCTGGTCGAAGAATACATGGAC
TGGCTGCACCAGTCCCCTGTCCCGAAGCTGCTGTTCTGGGGCACCCCAGGCGTTCTGATCCCACCGGCCG
AAGCCGCTCGCCTGGCCAAAAGCCTGCCTAACTGCAAGGCTGTGGACATCGGCCCGGGTCTGAATCTGCT
GCAAGAAGACAACCCGGACCTGATCGGCAGCGAGATCGCGCGCTGGCTGTCGACGCTCGAGATTTCCGGC
GAGCCAACCACTGAGGATCTGTACTTTCAGAGCGATAACGCGATCGCTTCCGAATTCGGATCCATGCAGA
ATGTGATTAATACTGTGAAGGGAAAGGCACTGGAAGTGGCTGAGTACCTGACCCCGGTCCTCAAGGAATC
AAAGTTTAAGGAAACAGGTGTAATTACCCCAGAAGAGTTTGTGGCAGCTGGAGATCACCTAGTCCACCAC
TGTCCAACATGGCAATGGGCTACAGGGGAAGAATTGAAAGTGAAGGCATACCTACCAACAGGCAAACAAT
TTTTGGTAACCAAAAATGTGCCGTGCTATAAGCGGTGCAAACAGATGGAATATTCAGATGAATTGGAAGC
TATCATTGAAGAAGATGATGGTGATGGCGGATGGGTAGATACATATCACAACACAGGTATTACAGGAATA
ACGGAAGCCGTTAAAGAGATCACACTGGAAAATAAGGACAATATAAGGCTTCAAGATTGCTCAGCACTAT
GTGAAGAGGAAGAAGATGAAGATGAAGGAGAAGCTGCAGATATGGAAGAATATGAAGAGAGTGGATTGTT
GGAAACAGATGAGGCTACCCTAGATACAAGGAAAATAGTAGAAGCTTGTAAAGCCAAAACTGATGCTGGC
GGTGAAGATGCTATTTTGCAAACCAGAACTTATGACCTTTACATCACTTATGATAAATATTACCAGACTC
CACGATTATGGTTGTTTGGCTATGATGAGCAACGGCAGCCTTTAACAGTTGAGCACATGTATGAAGACAT
CAGTCAGGATCATGTGAAGAAAGCGGTGACCATTGAAAATCACCCTCATCTGCCACCACCTCCCATGTGT
TCAGTTCACCCATGCAGGCATGCTGAGGTGATGAAGAAAATCATTGAGACTGTTGCAGAAGGAGGGGGAG
AACTTGGAGTTCATATGTATCTTCTTATTTTCTTGAAATTTGTACAAGCTGTCATTCCAACAATAGAATA
TGACTACACAAGACACTTCACAATGTAAGCGGCCGCTTGCTGAGTTGGCTGCTGCCACCGCTGAGCAATA
ACTAGCATAACCCCTTGGCCGCTTCGAGCAGACATGATAAGATACATTGATGAGTTTGGACAAACCACAA
CTAGAATGCAGTGAAAAAAATGCTTTATTTGTGAAATTTGTGATGCTATTGCTTTATTTGTAACCATTAT
AAGCTGCAATAAACAAGTTAACAACAACAATTGCATTCATTTTATGTTTCAGGTTCAGGGGGAGATGTGG
GAGGTTTTTTTAAGCAAGTAAAACCTCTACAAATGTGGTAAAATCGAATTTTAACAAAATATTAACGCTT
ACAATTTCCTGATGCGGTATTTTCTCCTTACGCATCTGTGCGGTATTTCACACCGCATACGCGGATCTGC
GCAGCACCATGGCCTGAAATAACCTCTGAAAGAGGAACTTGGTTAGGTACCTTCTGAGGCGGAAAGAACC
AGCTGTGGAATGTGTGTCAGTTAGGGTGTGGAAAGTCCCCAGGCTCCCCAGCAGGCAGAAGTATGCAAAG
CATGCATCTCAATTAGTCAGCAACCAGGTGTGGAAAGTCCCCAGGCTCCCCAGCAGGCAGAAGTATGCAA
AGCATGCATCTCAATTAGTCAGCAACCATAGTCCCGCCCCTAACTCCGCCCATCCCGCCCCTAACTCCGC
CCAGTTCCGCCCATTCTCCGCCCCATGGCTGACTAATTTTTTTTATTTATGCAGAGGCCGAGGCCGCCTC
GGCCTCTGAGCTATTCCAGAAGTAGTGAGGAGGCTTTTTTGGAGGCCTAGGCTTTTGCAAAAAGCTTGAT
TCTTCTGACACAACAGTCTCGAACTTAAGGCTAGAGCCACCATGATTGAACAAGATGGATTGCACGCAGG
TTCTCCGGCCGCTTGGGTGGAGAGGCTATTCGGCTATGACTGGGCACAACAGACAATCGGCTGCTCTGAT
GCCGCCGTGTTCCGGCTGTCAGCGCAGGGGCGCCCGGTTCTTTTTGTCAAGACCGACCTGTCCGGTGCCC
TGAATGAACTGCAGGACGAGGCAGCGCGGCTATCGTGGCTGGCCACGACGGGCGTTCCTTGCGCAGCTGT
GCTCGACGTTGTCACTGAAGCGGGAAGGGACTGGCTGCTATTGGGCGAAGTGCCGGGGCAGGATCTCCTG
TCATCTCACCTTGCTCCTGCCGAGAAAGTATCCATCATGGCTGATGCAATGCGGCGGCTGCATACGCTTG
ATCCGGCTACCTGCCCATTCGACCACCAAGCGAAACATCGCATCGAGCGAGCACGTACTCGGATGGAAGC
CGGTCTTGTCGATCAGGATGATCTGGACGAAGAGCATCAGGGGCTCGCGCCAGCCGAACTGTTCGCCAGG
CTCAAGGCGCGCATGCCCGACGGCGAGGATCTCGTCGTGACCCATGGCGATGCCTGCTTGCCGAATATCA
TGGTGGAAAATGGCCGCTTTTCTGGATTCATCGACTGTGGCCGGCTGGGTGTGGCGGACCGCTATCAGGA
CATAGCGTTGGCTACCCGTGATATTGCTGAAGAGCTTGGCGGCGAATGGGCTGACCGCTTCCTCGTGCTT
TACGGTATCGCCGCTCCCGATTCGCAGCGCATCGCCTTCTATCGCCTTCTTGACGAGTTCTTCTGAGCGG
GACTCTGGGGTTCGAAATGACCGACCAAGCGACGCCCAACCTGCCATCACGATGGCCGCAATAAAATATC
TTTATTTTCATTACATCTGTGTGTTGGTTTTTTGTGTGAATCGATAGCGATAAGGATCCTCTTTGCGCTT
GCGTTTTCCCTTGTCCAGATAGCCCAGTAGCTGACATTCATCCGGGGTCAGCACCGTTTCTGCGGACTGG
CTTTCTACGTAATGGTTTCTTAGACGTCAGGTGGCACTTTTCGGGGAAATGTGCGCGGAACCCCTATTTG
TTTATTTTTCTAAATACATTCAAATATGTATCCGCTCATGAGACAATAACCCTGATAAATGCTTCAATAA
TATTGAAAAAGGAAGAGTATGAGTATTCAACATTTCCGTGTCGCCCTTATTCCCTTTTTTGCGGCATTTT
GCCTTCCTGTTTTTGCTCACCCAGAAACGCTGGTGAAAGTAAAAGATGCTGAAGATCAGTTGGGTGCACG
AGTGGGTTACATCGAACTGGATCTCAACAGCGGTAAGATCCTTGAGAGTTTTCGCCCCGAAGAACGTTTT
CCAATGATGAGCACTTTCAAAGTTCTGCTATGTGGCGCGGTATTATCCCGTATTGACGCCGGGCAAGAGC
AACTCGGTCGCCGCATACACTATTCTCAGAATGACTTGGTTGAGTACTCACCAGTCACAGAAAAGCATCT
TACGGATGGCATGACAGTAAGAGAATTATGCAGTGCTGCCATAACCATGAGTGATAACACTGCGGCCAAC
TTACTTCTGACAACTATCGGAGGACCGAAGGAGCTAACCGCTTTTTTGCACAACATGGGGGATCATGTAA
CTCGCCTTGATCGTTGGGAACCGGAGCTGAATGAAGCCATACCAAACGACGAGCGTGACACCACGATGCC
TGTAGCAATGGCAACAACGTTGCGCAAACTATTAACTGGCGAACTACTTACTCTAGCTTCCCGGCAACAA
TTAATAGACTGGATGGAGGCGGATAAAGTTGCAGGACCACTTCTGCGCTCGGCCCTTCCGGCTGGCTGGT
TTATTGCTGATAAATCTGGAGCCGGTGAGCGTGGGTCTCGCGGTATCATTGCAGCACTGGGGCCAGATGG
TAAGCCCTCCCGTATCGTAGTTATCTACACGACGGGGAGTCAGGCAACTATGGATGAACGAAATAGACAG
ATCGCTGAGATAGGTGCCTCACTGATTAAGCATTGGTAATTCGAAATGACCGACCAAGCGACGCCCAACC
GGTATCAGCTCACTCAAAGGCGGTAATACGGTTATCCACAGAATCAGGGGATAACGCAGGAAAGAACATG
TGAGCAAAAGGCCAGCAAAAGGCCAGGAACCGTAAAAAGGCCGCGTTGCTGGCGTTTTTCCATAGGCTCC
GCCCCCCTGACGAGCATCACAAAAATCGACGCTCAAGTCAGAGGTGGCGAAACCCGACAGGACTATAAAG
ATACCAGGCGTTTCCCCCTGGAAGCTCCCTCGTGCGCTCTCCTGTTCCGACCCTGCCGCTTACCGGATAC
CTGTCCGCCTTTCTCCCTTCGGGAAGCGTGGCGCTTTCTCATAGCTCACGCTGTAGGTATCTCAGTTCGG
TGTAGGTCGTTCGCTCCAAGCTGGGCTGTGTGCACGAACCCCCCGTTCAGCCCGACCGCTGCGCCTTATC
CGGTAACTATCGTCTTGAGTCCAACCCGGTAAGACACGACTTATCGCCACTGGCAGCAGCCACTGGTAAC
AGGATTAGCAGAGCGAGGTATGTAGGCGGTGCTACAGAGTTCTTGAAGTGGTGGCCTAACTACGGCTACA
CTAGAAGGACAGTATTTGGTATCTGCGCTCTGCTGAAGCCAGTTACCTTCGGAAAAAGAGTTGGTAGCTC
TTGATCCGGCAAACAAACCACCGCTGGTAGCGGTGGTTTTTTTGTTTGCAAGCAGCAGATTACGCGCAGA
AAAAAAGGATTTCAAGAAGATCCTTTGATCTTTTCTACGGGGTCTGACGCTCAGTGGAACGAAAACTCAC
GTTAAGGGATTTTGGTCATGAGATTATCAAAAAGGATCTTCACCTAGATCCTTTTATAGTCCGGAAATAC
AGGAACGCACGCTGGATGGCCCTTCGCTGGGATGGTGAAACCATGAAAAATGGCAGCTTCAGTGGATTAA
GTGGGGGTAATGTGGCCTGTACCCTCTGGTTGCATAGGTATTCATACGGTTAAAATTTATCAGGCGCGAT
TGCGGCAGTTTTTCGGGTGGTTTGTTGCCATTTTTACCTGTCTGCTGCCGTGATCGCGCTGAACGCGTTT
TAGCGGTGCGTACAATTAAGGGATTATGGTAAATCCACTTACTGTCTGCCCTCGTAGCCATCGAGATAAA
CCGCAGTACTCCGGCCACGATGCGTCCGGCGTAGAGGATCGAGATCTTCAATATTGGCCATTAGCCATAT
TATTCATTGGTTATATAGCATAAATCAATATTGGCTATTGGCCA
